Addgene plasmid #211139: pBiT3.1-N_STRAP:1-350
Purpose: Mammalian expression of full-length human STRAP. N-terminal HiBiT tag.
Depositing lab: Cheryl Arrowsmith. Publication: A Target Class Ligandability Evaluation of WD40 Repeat-Containing Proteins. Ackloo S, Li F, Szewczyk M, Seitova A, Loppnau P, Zeng H, Xu J, Ahmad S, Arnautova YA, Baghaie AJ, Beldar S, Bolotokova A, Centrella PA, Chau I, Clark MA, Cuozzo JW, Dehghani-Tafti S, Disch JS, Dong A, Dumas A, Feng JA, Ghiabi P, Gibson E, Gilmer J, Goldman B, Green SR, Guie MA, Guilinger JP, Harms N, Herasymenko O, Houliston S, Hutchinson A, Kearnes S, Keefe AD, Kimani SW, Kramer T, Kutera M, Kwak HA, Lento C, Li Y, Liu J, Loup J, Machado RAC, Mulhern CJ, Perveen S, Righetto GL, Riley P, Shrestha S, Sigel EA, Silva M, Sintchak MD, Slakman BL, Taylor RD, Thompson J, Torng W, Underkoffler C, von Rechenberg M, Walsh RT, Watson I, Wilson DJ, Wolf E, Yadav M, Yazdi AK, Zhang J, Zhang Y, Santhakumar V, Edwards AM, Barsyte-Lovejoy D, Schapira M, Brown PJ, Halabelian L, Arrowsmith CH. J Med Chem. 2025 Jan 23;68(2):1092-1112. doi: 10.1021/acs.jmedchem.4c02010. Epub 2024 Nov 4. PubMed 39495097.
Backbone
  Vector backbone: pBiT3.1-N
  Backbone manufacturer: Promega
  Vector type: Mammalian Expression
  Selectable markers: Neomycin (select with G418)
Growth in bacteria
  Bacterial resistance: Kanamycin, 50 μg/mL
  Growth temperature: 37°C
  Growth strain: DH5alpha
  Copy number: High Copy
Gene/Insert
  Gene/Insert name: STRAP:M1-A350
  Species: H. sapiens (human)
  Insert size (bp): 1050
  Mutation: wild type
  Entrez Gene: STRAP (a.k.a. MAWD, PT-WD, UNRIP)
  Promoter: CMV
  Tag / fusion protein: MVSGWRLFKKISGSSGGSSG (N terminal on insert)
  Cloning method: Ligation Independent Cloning
  Sequencing primers: 5′ T7; 3′ TTGCTCAGCGGTGGCAGCAG
Resource information
  A portion of this plasmid was derived from a plasmid made by: Mammalian Gene Collection (BC000162)
Terms and licenses: Academic/Nonprofit Terms; Industry Terms: Not Available to Industry
Depositor comments: 5' Cloning Site: Xho1 (not destroyed), 3' Cloning Site: Xba1 (not destroyed).
How to cite: pBiT3.1-N_STRAP:1-350 was a gift from Cheryl Arrowsmith (Addgene plasmid # 211139 ; http://n2t.net/addgene:211139 ; RRID:Addgene_211139)
