[The description below was written by a language model from this plasmid's Addgene catalogue record and pLannotate feature annotations shown in this document.]
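Description:
pBiT3.1-N_STRAP:1-350 is a mammalian expression plasmid built on Promega's pBiT3.1-N backbone. It carries full-length, wild-type human STRAP (residues M1–A350, a 1,050 bp insert derived from a Mammalian Gene Collection clone) fused at its N terminus to the HiBiT peptide through a short glycine-serine linker. The 5,334 nt sequenced record shows the fusion driven by the CMV immediate-early enhancer and promoter, followed by a chimeric β-globin/immunoglobulin intron that aids transcript processing. A T7 promoter just upstream of the coding region also serves as a sequencing primer site, and transcription ends at an SV40 polyadenylation signal. The insert was introduced by ligation-independent cloning, and the flanking XhoI and XbaI sites were retained.

The plasmid replicates in E. coli from a high-copy ColE1/pUC-type origin and is selected with kanamycin, consistent with the annotated neo (nptII) gene under the bacterial EM7 promoter. The catalogue lists neomycin/G418 as the mammalian selectable marker. However, the feature table shows only the bacterial EM7 promoter directly upstream of neo, plus a separate cassette in which the SV40 enhancer/early promoter drives blasticidin S deaminase with a synthetic poly(A) signal. The annotation therefore points to blasticidin as a likely mammalian marker, and the record does not resolve this difference. A single loxP site lies upstream of the EM7-neo unit, and its purpose is not stated.

HiBiT is a small peptide that complements the LgBiT fragment to reconstitute NanoLuc luciferase, allowing luminescent detection and quantification of the tagged protein. STRAP is a WD40-repeat protein, and the associated work evaluates the ligandability of this target class, so the construct would suit cellular assays of STRAP abundance or ligand engagement. The record itself states only mammalian expression as the purpose.
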