Features (pLannotate 1.2.2; 17 found; start..end, strand, type, name):
     24..105     -  polyA_signal   SV40 poly(A) signal: SV40 polyadenylation signal
    128..211     -  CDS            large T antigen (fragment): large T antigen from SV40 (simian virus 40)
    276..641     +  enhancer       CMV enhancer: human cytomegalovirus immediate early enhancer
    643..842     +  promoter       CMV promoter: human cytomegalovirus (CMV) immediate early promoter
    981..1113    +  intron         chimeric intron: chimera between introns from human β-globin and immunoglobulin heavy chain genes
   1157..1175    +  promoter       T7 promoter: promoter for bacteriophage T7 RNA polymerase
   1250..2299    +  CDS            STRAP: STRAP_HUMAN - Also known as MAWD, UNRIP. Experimental evidence at protein level: Swiss-Prot protein existence level 1. The SMN complex plays a catalyst role in the assembly of small nuclear ribonucleoproteins (snRNPs), the building blocks of the spliceosome. Thereby, plays an important role in the splicing of cellular pre-mRNAs. Most spliceosomal snRNPs contain a common set of Sm proteins SNRPB, SNRPD1, SNRPD2, SNRPD3, SNRPE, SNRPF and SNRPG that assemble in a heptameric protein ring on the Sm site of the small nuclear RNA to form the core snRNP. In the cytosol, the Sm proteins SNRPD1, SNRPD2,
   2330..2348    +  misc_feature   MCS (fragment): pUC18/19 multiple cloning site
   2397..2518    -  polyA_signal   SV40 poly(A) signal: SV40 polyadenylation signal
   2541..2609    -  CDS            large T antigen (fragment): large T antigen from SV40 (simian virus 40)
   2633..2666    +  protein_bind   loxP: Cre-mediated recombination occurs in the 8-bp core sequence (GCATACAT). Cre recombinase
   2676..2723    +  promoter       EM7 promoter: synthetic bacterial promoter&nbsp
   2755..3546    +  CDS            neo: KKA2_KLEPN - Also known as kan, nptII. Experimental evidence at protein level: Swiss-Prot protein existence level 1. Resistance to kanamycin, neomycin, paromomycin, ribostamycin, butirosin and gentamicin B. From Klebsiella pneumoniae.
   3707..4295    -  rep_origin     ori: high-copy-number ColE1/pMB1/pBR322/pUC origin of replication
   4421..4469    -  polyA_signal   poly(A) signal: synthetic polyadenylation signal
   4493..4891    -  CDS            BSD: blasticidin S deaminase; Aspergillus terreus BSD; confers resistance to blasticidin
   4922..5279    -  promoter       SV40 promoter: SV40 enhancer and early promoter
>Addgene plasmid #211139 | pBiT3.1-N_STRAP:1-350 | addgene full sequence | sequence record 426021 | Addgene NGS Result
AAGACGCGTTAATTAAGACGTCGGCAGTGAAAAAAATGCTTTATTTGTGAAATTTGTGATGCTATTGCTT
TATTTGTAACCATTATAAGCTGCAATAAACAAGTTAACAACAACAATTGCATTCATTTTATGTTTCAGGT
TCAGGGGGAGGTGTGGGAGGTTTTTTAAAGCAAGTAAAACCTCTACAAATGTGGTATGGCTGATTATGAT
CCGCGGCCGCAATACGTCGACGTTATCAGCTGACTTCGTACGAGAGCCTAGGATTATGGCGCGCCACTAG
TTATTAATAGTAATCAATTACGGGGTCATTAGTTCATAGCCCATATATGGAGTTCCGCGTTACATAACTT
ACGGTAAATGGCCCGCCTGGCTGACCGCCCAACGACCCCCGCCCATTGACGTCAATAATGACGTATGTTC
CCATAGTAACGCCAATAGGGACTTTCCATTGACGTCAATGGGTGGAGTATTTACGGTAAACTGCCCACTT
GGCAGTACATCAAGTGTATCATATGCCAAGTCCGCCCCCTATTGACGTCAATGACGGTAAATGGCCCGCC
TGGCATTATGCCCAGTACATGACCTTACGGGACTTTCCTACTTGGCAGTACATCTACGTATTAGTCATCG
CTATTACCATGGTGATGCGGTTTTGGCAGTACACCAATGGGCGTGGATAGCGGTTTGACTCACGGGGATT
TCCAAGTCTCCACCCCATTGACGTCAATGGGAGTTTGTTTTGGCACCAAAATCAACGGGACTTTCCAAAA
TGTCGTAATAACCCCGCCCCGTTGACGCAAATGGGCGGTAGGCGTGTACGGTGGGAGGTCTATATAAGCA
GAGCTGGTTTAGTGAACCGTCAGATCACTAGAATCTTTATTGCGGTAGTTTATCACAGTTAAATTGCTAA
CGCAGTCAGTGCTTCTGACACAACAGTCTCGAACTTAAGCTGCAGAAGTTGGTCGTGAGGCACTGGGCAG
GTAAGTATCAAGGTTACAAGACAGGTTTAAGGAGACCAATAGAAACTGGGCTTGTCGAGACAGAGAAGAC
TCTTGCGTTTCTGATAGGCACCTATTGGTCTTACTGACATCCACTTTGCCTTTCTCTCCACAGGTGTCCA
CTCCCAGTTCAATTACAGCTCTTAAGGCTAGAGTATTAATACGACTCACTATAGGGGTTAGCGATCGCCA
TGGTGAGCGGCTGGCGGCTGTTCAAGAAGATTAGCGGGAGCTCCGGTGGCTCGAGCGGTATGGCAATGAG
ACAGACGCCGCTCACCTGCTCTGGCCACACGCGACCCGTGGTTGATTTGGCCTTCAGTGGCATCACGCCT
TATGGGTATTTCTTAATCAGCGCTTGCAAAGATGGTAAACCTATGCTACGCCAGGGAGATACAGGAGACT
GGATTGGAACATTTTTGGGTCATAAAGGTGCTGTTTGGGGTGCAACACTGAATAAGGATGCCACCAAAGC
AGCTACAGCAGCTGCAGATTTCACAGCCAAAGTGTGGGATGCTGTCTCAGGAGATGAATTGATGACCCTG
GCTCATAAACACATTGTCAAGACTGTGGATTTCACGCAGGATAGTAATTATTTGTTAACCGGGGGACAGG
ATAAACTGTTACGCATATATGACTTGAACAAACCTGAAGCAGAACCTAAGGAAATTAGTGGTCATACTTC
TGGTATAAAAAAAGCTCTGTGGTGCAGTGAGGATAAACAGATTCTTTCTGCTGATGACAAAACTGTTCGA
CTTTGGGATCATGCTACTATGACAGAAGTGAAATCTCTAAATTTTAATATGTCTGTTAGTAGTATGGAAT
ATATTCCTGAGGGAGAGATTTTGGTTATAACTTATGGACGATCTATTGCTTTTCATAGTGCAGTAAGTTT
GGACCCAATTAAATCCTTTGAAGCTCCTGCAACCATCAATTCTGCATCTCTTCATCCTGAGAAAGAATTT
CTTGTTGCAGGCGGTGAAGATTTTAAACTTTATAAGTATGATTATAATAGTGGAGAAGAATTAGAATCCT
ACAAGGGACACTTTGGTCCTATTCACTGTGTGAGATTTAGTCCTGATGGAGAACTCTATGCCAGTGGTTC
AGAAGATGGAACATTGAGACTATGGCAAACTGTGGTAGGAAAAACGTATGGCCTTTGGAAATGTGTGCTT
CCTGAAGAAGATAGTGGTGAGCTGGCAAAGCCAAAGATTGGTTTTCCAGAGACAACAGAAGAGGAGCTAG
AAGAAATTGCTTCAGAGAATTCAGATTGCATCTTTCCTTCAGCTCCTGATGTTAAGGCCTAATCTAGAGG
TCAAGCTTCGGGGGTTTAAACCTGCAGGCATGCAAGCTGATTTGGCTGCTGCCACCGCTGAGCAAGGCCG
CTTCGAGCAGACATGATAAGATACATTGATGAGTTTGGACAAACCACAACTAGAATGCAGTGAAAAAAAT
GCTTTATTTGTGAAATTTGTGATGCTATTGCTTTATTTGTAACCATTATAAGCTGCAATAAACAAGTTAA
CAACAACAATTGCATTCATTTTATGTTTCAGGTTCAGGGGGAGATGTGGGAGGTTTTTTTAAGCAAGTAA
AACCTCTACAAATGTGGTAAAATCTTAATTAAGACTTCTAATATAACTTCGTATAGCATACATTATACGA
AGTTATGGTTCCACTGTTGACAATTAATCATCGGCATAGTATATCGGCATAGTATAATACGACAAGGTGA
GGAACTAAACCCAGGAGGCAGATCATGATTGAACAAGATGGATTGCACGCAGGTTCTCCGGCCGCTTGGG
TGGAGAGGCTATTCGGCTATGACTGGGCACAACAGACAATCGGCTGCTCTGATGCCGCCGTGTTCCGGCT
GTCAGCGCAGGGGCGCCCGGTTCTTTTTGTCAAGACCGACCTGTCCGGTGCCCTGAATGAACTGCAGGAC
GAGGCAGCGCGGCTATCGTGGCTGGCCACGACGGGCGTTCCTTGCGCAGCTGTGCTCGACGTTGTCACTG
AAGCGGGAAGGGACTGGCTGCTATTGGGCGAAGTGCCGGGGCAGGATCTCCTGTCATCTCACCTTGCTCC
TGCCGAGAAAGTATCCATCATGGCTGATGCAATGCGGCGGCTGCATACGCTTGATCCGGCTACCTGCCCA
TTCGACCACCAAGCGAAACATCGCATCGAGCGAGCACGTACTCGGATGGAAGCCGGTCTTGTCGATCAGG
ATGATCTGGACGAAGAGCATCAGGGGCTCGCGCCAGCCGAACTGTTCGCCAGGCTCAAGGCGCGCATGCC
CGACGGCGAGGATCTCGTCGTGACCCATGGCGATGCCTGCTTGCCGAATATCATGGTGGAAAATGGCCGC
TTTTCTGGATTCATCGACTGTGGCCGGCTGGGTGTGGCGGACCGCTATCAGGACATAGCGTTGGCTACCC
GTGATATTGCTGAAGAGCTTGGCGGCGAATGGGCTGACCGCTTCCTCGTGCTTTACGGTATCGCCGCTCC
CGATTCGCAGCGCATCGCCTTCTATCGCCTTCTTGACGAGTTCTTCTGATTCGAAATGACCGACCAAGCG
ACGCCCAACCGGTATCAGCTCACTCAAAGGCGGTAATACGGTTATCCACAGAATCAGGGGATAACGCAGG
AAAGAACATGTGAGCAAAAGGCCAGCAAAAGGCCAGGAACCGTAAAAAGGCCGCGTTGCTGGCGTTTTTC
CATAGGCTCCGCCCCCCTGACGAGCATCACAAAAATCGACGCTCAAGTCAGAGGTGGCGAAACCCGACAG
GACTATAAAGATACCAGGCGTTTCCCCCTGGAAGCTCCCTCGTGCGCTCTCCTGTTCCGACCCTGCCGCT
TACCGGATACCTGTCCGCCTTTCTCCCTTCGGGAAGCGTGGCGCTTTCTCATAGCTCACGCTGTAGGTAT
CTCAGTTCGGTGTAGGTCGTTCGCTCCAAGCTGGGCTGTGTGCACGAACCCCCCGTTCAGCCCGACCGCT
GCGCCTTATCCGGTAACTATCGTCTTGAGTCCAACCCGGTAAGACACGACTTATCGCCACTGGCAGCAGC
CACTGGTAACAGGATTAGCAGAGCGAGGTATGTAGGCGGTGCTACAGAGTTCTTGAAGTGGTGGCCTAAC
TACGGCTACACTAGAAGGACAGTATTTGGTATCTGCGCTCTGCTGAAGCCAGTTACCTTCGGAAAAAGAG
TTGGTAGCTCTTGATCCGGCAAACAAACCACCGCTGGTAGCGGTGGTTTTTTTGTTTGCAAGCAGCAGAT
TACGCGCAGAAAAAAAGGATTTCAAGAAGATCCTTTGATCTTTTCTACGGGGTCTGACGCTCAGTGGAAC
GAAAACTCACGTTAAGGGATTTTGGTCATGAGATTATCAAAAAGGATCTTCACCTAGATCCTTTTATAGT
CCGGAATCGTCACACAAAAAACCAACACACAGATGTAATGAAAATAAAGATATTTTATTGCGGCCATCGT
GATGGCTAGAGTTTAGCCCTCCCACACATAACCAGAGGGCAGCAATTCACGAATCCCAACTGCCGTCGGC
TGTCCATCACTGTCCTTCACTATGGCTTTGATCCCAGGATGCAGATCGAGAAGCACCTGTCGGCACCGTC
CGCAGGGGCTCAAGATGCCCCTGTTCTCATTTCCGATCGCGACGATACAAGTCAGGTTGCCAGCTGCCGC
AGCAGCAGCAGTGCCCAGCACCACGAGTTCTGCACAAGGTCCCCCAGTAAAATGATATACATTGACACCA
GTGAAGATGCGGCCGTCGCTAGAGAGAGCTGCGCTGGCGACGCTGTAGTCTTCAGAGATGGGGATGCTGT
TGATTGTAGCCGTTGCTCTTTCAATGAGGGTGGATTCTTCTTGAGACAAAGGCTTGGCCATGGTGGCGCT
AGTGTCAGAAGAATCGAGCTTTTTGCAAAAGCCTAGGCCTCCAAAAAAGCCTCCTCACTACTTCTGGAAT
AGCTCAGAGGCCGAGGCGGCCTCGGCCTCTGCATAAATAAAAAAAATTAGTCAGCCATGGGGCGGAGAAT
GGGCGGAACTGGGCGGAGTTAGGGGCGGGATGGGCGGAGTTAGGGGCGGGACTATGGTTGCTGACTAATT
GAGATGCATGCTTTGCATACTTCTGCCTGCTGGGGAGCCTGGGGACTTTCCACACCTGGTTGCTGACTAA
TTGAGATGCATGCTTTGCATACTTCTGCCTGCTGGGGAGCCTGGGGACTTTCCACACCCTAACTGACACA
CATTCCACAGCTGGTTCTTTCCGCCTCAGAAGGTACCTAACCAAGTTCCTCTTTCAGAGGTTATTTCAGG
CCATGGTGCTGCGC
