>Addgene plasmid #211139 | pBiT3.1-N_STRAP:1-350 | depositor partial sequence | sequence record 411756 | Insert sequence
ATGGCAATGAGACAGACGCCGCTCACCTGCTCTGGCCACACGCGACCCGTGGTTGATTTGGCCTTCAGTG
GCATCACGCCTTATGGGTATTTCTTAATCAGCGCTTGCAAAGATGGTAAACCTATGCTACGCCAGGGAGA
TACAGGAGACTGGATTGGAACATTTTTGGGTCATAAAGGTGCTGTTTGGGGTGCAACACTGAATAAGGAT
GCCACCAAAGCAGCTACAGCAGCTGCAGATTTCACAGCCAAAGTGTGGGATGCTGTCTCAGGAGATGAAT
TGATGACCCTGGCTCATAAACACATTGTCAAGACTGTGGATTTCACGCAGGATAGTAATTATTTGTTAAC
CGGGGGACAGGATAAACTGTTACGCATATATGACTTGAACAAACCTGAAGCAGAACCTAAGGAAATTAGT
GGTCATACTTCTGGTATAAAAAAAGCTCTGTGGTGCAGTGAGGATAAACAGATTCTTTCTGCTGATGACA
AAACTGTTCGACTTTGGGATCATGCTACTATGACAGAAGTGAAATCTCTAAATTTTAATATGTCTGTTAG
TAGTATGGAATATATTCCTGAGGGAGAGATTTTGGTTATAACTTATGGACGATCTATTGCTTTTCATAGT
GCAGTAAGTTTGGACCCAATTAAATCCTTTGAAGCTCCTGCAACCATCAATTCTGCATCTCTTCATCCTG
AGAAAGAATTTCTTGTTGCAGGCGGTGAAGATTTTAAACTTTATAAGTATGATTATAATAGTGGAGAAGA
ATTAGAATCCTACAAGGGACACTTTGGTCCTATTCACTGTGTGAGATTTAGTCCTGATGGAGAACTCTAT
GCCAGTGGTTCAGAAGATGGAACATTGAGACTATGGCAAACTGTGGTAGGAAAAACGTATGGCCTTTGGA
AATGTGTGCTTCCTGAAGAAGATAGTGGTGAGCTGGCAAAGCCAAAGATTGGTTTTCCAGAGACAACAGA
AGAGGAGCTAGAAGAAATTGCTTCAGAGAATTCAGATTGCATCTTTCCTTCAGCTCCTGATGTTAAGGCC
